>Addgene plasmid #184731 | pX459-homo_PTGS1-1 | addgene full sequence | sequence record 362118 | Addgene NGS Result
GAGGGCCTATTTCCCATGATTCCTTCATATTTGCATATACGATACAAGGCTGTTAGAGAGATAATTGGAA
TTAATTTGACTGTAAACACAAAGATATTAGTACAAAATACGTGACGTAGAAAGTAATAATTTCTTGGGTA
GTTTGCAGTTTTAAAATTATGTTTTAAAATGGACTATCATATGCTTACCGTAACTTGAAAGTATTTCGAT
TTCTTGGCTTTATATATCTTGTGGAAAGGACGAAACACCGGGCGCCTCTTCTACCGAGGGGTTTTAGAGC
TAGAAATAGCAAGTTAAAATAAGGCTAGTCCGTTATCAACTTGAAAAAGTGGCACCGAGTCGGTGCTTTT
TTGTTTTAGAGCTAGAAATAGCAAGTTAAAATAAGGCTAGTCCGTTTTTAGCGCGTGCGCCAATTCTGCA
GACAAATGGCTCTAGAGGTACCCGTTACATAACTTACGGTAAATGGCCCGCCTGGCTGACCGCCCAACGA
CCCCCGCCCATTGACGTCAATAGTAACGCCAATAGGGACTTTCCATTGACGTCAATGGGTGGAGTATTTA
CGGTAAACTGCCCACTTGGCAGTACATCAAGTGTATCATATGCCAAGTACGCCCCCTATTGACGTCAATG
ACGGTAAATGGCCCGCCTGGCATTGTGCCCAGTACATGACCTTATGGGACTTTCCTACTTGGCAGTACAT
CTACGTATTAGTCATCGCTATTACCATGGTCGAGGTGAGCCCCACGTTCTGCTTCACTCTCCCCATCTCC
CCCCCCTCCCCACCCCCAATTTTGTATTTATTTATTTTTTAATTATTTTGTGCAGCGATGGGGGCGGGGG
GGGGGGGGGGGCGCGCGCCRGGGGGGGGGGGGGGGGGSGGGGGGSGGGGSGGGGSGRGGCGGAGAGGTGC
GGCGGCAGCCAATCAGAGCGGCGCGCTCCGAAAGTTTCCTTTTATGGCGAGGCGGCGGCGGCGGCGGCCC
TATAAAAAGCGAAGCGCGCGGCGGGCGGGAGTCGCTGCGCGCTGCCTTCGCCCCGTGCCCCGCTCCGCCG
CCGCCTCGCGCCGCCCGCCCCGGCTCTGACTGACCGCGTTACTCCCACAGGTGAGCGGGCGGGACGGCCC
TTCTCCTCCGGGCTGTAATTAGCTGAGCAAGAGGTAAGGGTTTAAGGGATGGTTGGTTGGTGGGGTATTA
ATGTTTAATTACCTGGAGCACCTGCCTGAAATCACTTTTTTTCAGGTTGGACCGGTGCCACCATGGACTA
TAAGGACCACGACGGAGACTACAAGGATCATGATATTGATTACAAAGACGATGACGATAAGATGGCCCCA
AAGAAGAAGCGGAAGGTCGGTATCCACGGAGTCCCAGCAGCCGACAAGAAGTACAGCATCGGCCTGGACA
TCGGCACCAACTCTGTGGGCTGGGCCGTGATCACCGACGAGTACAAGGTGCCCAGCAAGAAATTCAAGGT
GCTGGGCAACACCGACCGGCACAGCATCAAGAAGAACCTGATCGGAGCCCTGCTGTTCGACAGCGGCGAA
ACAGCCGAGGCCACCCGGCTGAAGAGAACCGCCAGAAGAAGATACACCAGACGGAAGAACCGGATCTGCT
ATCTGCAAGAGATCTTCAGCAACGAGATGGCCAAGGTGGACGACAGCTTCTTCCACAGACTGGAAGAGTC
CTTCCTGGTGGAAGAGGATAAGAAGCACGAGCGGCACCCCATCTTCGGCAACATCGTGGACGAGGTGGCC
TACCACGAGAAGTACCCCACCATCTACCACCTGAGAAAGAAACTGGTGGACAGCACCGACAAGGCCGACC
TGCGGCTGATCTATCTGGCCCTGGCCCACATGATCAAGTTCCGGGGCCACTTCCTGATCGAGGGCGACCT
GAACCCCGACAACAGCGACGTGGACAAGCTGTTCATCCAGCTGGTGCAGACCTACAACCAGCTGTTCGAG
GAAAACCCCATCAACGCCAGCGGCGTGGACGCCAAGGCCATCCTGTCTGCCAGACTGAGCAAGAGCAGAC
GGCTGGAAAATCTGATCGCCCAGCTGCCCGGCGAGAAGAAGAATGGCCTGTTCGGAAACCTGATTGCCCT
GAGCCTGGGCCTGACCCCCAACTTCAAGAGCAACTTCGACCTGGCCGAGGATGCCAAACTGCAGCTGAGC
AAGGACACCTACGACGACGACCTGGACAACCTGCTGGCCCAGATCGGCGACCAGTACGCCGACCTGTTTC
TGGCCGCCAAGAACCTGTCCGACGCCATCCTGCTGAGCGACATCCTGAGAGTGAACACCGAGATCACCAA
GGCCCCCCTGAGCGCCTCTATGATCAAGAGATACGACGAGCACCACCAGGACCTGACCCTGCTGAAAGCT
CTCGTGCGGCAGCAGCTGCCTGAGAAGTACAAAGAGATTTTCTTCGACCAGAGCAAGAACGGCTACGCCG
GCTACATTGACGGCGGAGCCAGCCAGGAAGAGTTCTACAAGTTCATCAAGCCCATCCTGGAAAAGATGGA
CGGCACCGAGGAACTGCTCGTGAAGCTGAACAGAGAGGACCTGCTGCGGAAGCAGCGGACCTTCGACAAC
GGCAGCATCCCCCACCAGATCCACCTGGGAGAGCTGCACGCCATTCTGCGGCGGCAGGAAGATTTTTACC
CATTCCTGAAGGACAACCGGGAAAAGATCGAGAAGATCCTGACCTTCCGCATCCCCTACTACGTGGGCCC
TCTGGCCAGGGGAAACAGCAGATTCGCCTGGATGACCAGAAAGAGCGAGGAAACCATCACCCCCTGGAAC
TTCGAGGAAGTGGTGGACAAGGGCGCTTCCGCCCAGAGCTTCATCGAGCGGATGACCAACTTCGATAAGA
ACCTGCCCAACGAGAAGGTGCTGCCCAAGCACAGCCTGCTGTACGAGTACTTCACCGTGTATAACGAGCT
GACCAAAGTGAAATACGTGACCGAGGGAATGAGAAAGCCCGCCTTCCTGAGCGGCGAGCAGAAAAAGGCC
ATCGTGGACCTGCTGTTCAAGACCAACCGGAAAGTGACCGTGAAGCAGCTGAAAGAGGACTACTTCAAGA
AAATCGAGTGCTTCGACTCCGTGGAAATCTCCGGCGTGGAAGATCGGTTCAACGCCTCCCTGGGCACATA
CCACGATCTGCTGAAAATTATCAAGGACAAGGACTTCCTGGACAATGAGGAAAACGAGGACATTCTGGAA
GATATCGTGCTGACCCTGACACTGTTTGAGGACAGAGAGATGATCGAGGAACGGCTGAAAACCTATGCCC
ACCTGTTCGACGACAAAGTGATGAAGCAGCTGAAGCGGCGGAGATACACCGGCTGGGGCAGGCTGAGCCG
GAAGCTGATCAACGGCATCCGGGACAAGCAGTCCGGCAAGACAATCCTGGATTTCCTGAAGTCCGACGGC
TTCGCCAACAGAAACTTCATGCAGCTGATCCACGACGACAGCCTGACCTTTAAAGAGGACATCCAGAAAG
CCCAGGTGTCCGGCCAGGGCGATAGCCTGCACGAGCACATTGCCAATCTGGCCGGCAGCCCCGCCATTAA
GAAGGGCATCCTGCAGACAGTGAAGGTGGTGGACGAGCTCGTGAAAGTGATGGGCCGGCACAAGCCCGAG
AACATCGTGATCGAAATGGCCAGAGAGAACCAGACCACCCAGAAGGGACAGAAGAACAGCCGCGAGAGAA
TGAAGCGGATCGAAGAGGGCATCAAAGAGCTGGGCAGCCAGATCCTGAAAGAACACCCCGTGGAAAACAC
CCAGCTGCAGAACGAGAAGCTGTACCTGTACTACCTGCAGAATGGGCGGGATATGTACGTGGACCAGGAA
CTGGACATCAACCGGCTGTCCGACTACGATGTGGACCATATCGTGCCTCAGAGCTTTCTGAAGGACGACT
CCATCGACAACAAGGTGCTGACCAGAAGCGACAAGAACCGGGGCAAGAGCGACAACGTGCCCTCCGAAGA
GGTCGTGAAGAAGATGAAGAACTACTGGCGGCAGCTGCTGAACGCCAAGCTGATTACCCAGAGAAAGTTC
GACAATCTGACCAAGGCCGAGAGAGGCGGCCTGAGCGAACTGGATAAGGCCGGCTTCATCAAGAGACAGC
TGGTGGAAACCCGGCAGATCACAAAGCACGTGGCACAGATCCTGGACTCCCGGATGAACACTAAGTACGA
CGAGAATGACAAGCTGATCCGGGAAGTGAAAGTGATCACCCTGAAGTCCAAGCTGGTGTCCGATTTCCGG
AAGGATTTCCAGTTTTACAAAGTGCGCGAGATCAACAACTACCACCACGCCCACGACGCCTACCTGAACG
CCGTCGTGGGAACCGCCCTGATCAAAAAGTACCCTAAGCTGGAAAGCGAGTTCGTGTACGGCGACTACAA
GGTGTACGACGTGCGGAAGATGATCGCCAAGAGCGAGCAGGAAATCGGCAAGGCTACCGCCAAGTACTTC
TTCTACAGCAACATCATGAACTTTTTCAAGACCGAGATTACCCTGGCCAACGGCGAGATCCGGAAGCGGC
CTCTGATCGAGACAAACGGCGAAACCGGGGAGATCGTGTGGGATAAGGGCCGGGATTTTGCCACCGTGCG
GAAAGTGCTGAGCATGCCCCAAGTGAATATCGTGAAAAAGACCGAGGTGCAGACAGGCGGCTTCAGCAAA
GAGTCTATCCTGCCCAAGAGGAACAGCGATAAGCTGATCGCCAGAAAGAAGGACTGGGACCCTAAGAAGT
ACGGCGGCTTCGACAGCCCCACCGTGGCCTATTCTGTGCTGGTGGTGGCCAAAGTGGAAAAGGGCAAGTC
CAAGAAACTGAAGAGTGTGAAAGAGCTGCTGGGGATCACCATCATGGAAAGAAGCAGCTTCGAGAAGAAT
CCCATCGACTTTCTGGAAGCCAAGGGCTACAAAGAAGTGAAAAAGGACCTGATCATCAAGCTGCCTAAGT
ACTCCCTGTTCGAGCTGGAAAACGGCCGGAAGAGAATGCTGGCCTCTGCCGGCGAACTGCAGAAGGGAAA
CGAACTGGCCCTGCCCTCCAAATATGTGAACTTCCTGTACCTGGCCAGCCACTATGAGAAGCTGAAGGGC
TCCCCCGAGGATAATGAGCAGAAACAGCTGTTTGTGGAACAGCACAAGCACTACCTGGACGAGATCATCG
AGCAGATCAGCGAGTTCTCCAAGAGAGTGATCCTGGCCGACGCTAATCTGGACAAAGTGCTGTCCGCCTA
CAACAAGCACCGGGATAAGCCCATCAGAGAGCAGGCCGAGAATATCATCCACCTGTTTACCCTGACCAAT
CTGGGAGCCCCTGCCGCCTTCAAGTACTTTGACACCACCATCGACCGGAAGAGGTACACCAGCACCAAAG
AGGTGCTGGACGCCACCCTGATCCACCAGAGCATCACCGGCCTGTACGAGACACGGATCGACCTGTCTCA
GCTGGGAGGCGACAAAAGGCCGGCGGCCACGAAAAAGGCCGGCCAGGCAAAAAAGAAAAAGGAATTCGGC
AGTGGAGAGGGCAGAGGAAGTCTGCTAACATGCGGTGACGTCGAGGAGAATCCTGGCCCAATGACCGAGT
ACAAGCCCACGGTGCGCCTCGCCACCCGCGACGACGTCCCCAGGGCCGTACGCACCCTCGCCGCCGCGTT
CGCCGACTACCCCGCCACGCGCCACACCGTCGATCCGGACCGCCACATCGAGCGGGTCACCGAGCTGCAA
GAACTCTTCCTCACGCGCGTCGGGCTCGACATCGGCAAGGTGTGGGTCGCGGACGACGGCGCCGCGGTGG
CGGTCTGGACCACGCCGGAGAGCGTCGAAGCGGGGGCGGTGTTCGCCGAGATCGGCCCGCGCATGGCCGA
GTTGAGCGGTTCCCGGCTGGCCGCGCAGCAACAGATGGAAGGCCTCCTGGCGCCGCACCGGCCCAAGGAG
CCCGCGTGGTTCCTGGCCACCGTCGGCGTCTCGCCCGACCACCAGGGCAAGGGTCTGGGCAGCGCCGTCG
TGCTCCCCGGAGTGGAGGCGGCCGAGCGCGCCGGGGTGCCCGCCTTCCTGGAGACCTCCGCGCCCCACAA
CCTCCCCTTCTACGAGCGGCTCGGCTTCACCGTCACCGCCGACGTCGAGGTGCCCGAAGGACCGCGCACC
TGGTGCATGACCCGCAAGCCCGGTGCCTGAGAATTCTAACTAGAGCTCGCTGATCAGCCTCGACTGTGCC
TTCTAGTTGCCAGCCATCTGTTGTTTGCCCCTCCCCCGTGCCTTCCTTGACCCTGGAAGGTGCCACTCCC
ACTGTCCTTTCCTAATAAAATGAGGAAATTGCATCGCATTGTCTGAGTAGGTGTCATTCTATTCTGGGGG
GTGGGGTGGGGCAGGACAGCAAGGGGGAGGATTGGGAAGAGAATAGCAGGCATGCTGGGGAGCGGCCGCA
GGAACCCCTAGTGATGGAGTTGGCCACTCCCTCTCTGCGCGCTCGCTCGCTCACTGAGGCCGGGCGACCA
AAGGTCGCCCGACGCCCGGGCTTTGCCCGGGCGGCCTCAGTGAGCGAGCGAGCGCGCAGCTGCCTGCAGG
GGCGCCTGATGCGGTATTTTCTCCTTACGCATCTGTGCGGTATTTCACACCGCATA
[95 nt withheld, positions 6637-6731]
T
[46 nt withheld, positions 6733-6778]
C
[141 nt withheld, positions 6780-6920]
CCTTTGACGTTGGAGTCCACGTTCTTT
[37 nt withheld, positions 6948-6984]
ACTCTATCTCGGGCTATTCTTTTGATTTATAAGGGATTTTGCCGATTTCGGTCTATTGGTTAAAAAATGA
GCTGATTTAACAAAAATTTAACGCGAATTTTAACAAAATATTAACGTTTACAATTTTATGGTGCACTCTC
AGTACAATCTGCTCTGATGCCGCATAGTTAAGCCAGCCCCGACACCCGCCAACACCCGCTGACGCGCCCT
GACGGGCTTGTCTGCTCCCGGCATCCGCTTACAGACAAGCTGTGACCGTCTCCGGGAGCTGCATGTGTCA
GAGGTTTTCACCGTCATCACCGAAACGCGCGAGACGAAAGGGCCTCGTGATACGCCTATTTTTATAGGTT
AATGTCATGATAATAATGGTTTCTTAGACGTCAGGTGGCACTTTTCGGGGAAATGTGCGCGGAACCCCTA
TTTGTTTATTTTTCTAAATACATTCAAATATGTATCCGCTCATGAGACAATAACCCTGATAAATGCTTCA
ATAATATTGAAAAAGGAAGAGTATGAGTATTCAACATTTCCGTGTCGCCCTTATTCCCTTTTTTGCGGCA
TTTTGCCTTCCTGTTTTTGCTCACCCAGAAACGCTGGTGAAAGTAAAAGATGCTGAAGATCAGTTGGGTG
CACGAGTGGGTTACATCGAACTGGATCTCAACAGCGGTAAGATCCTTGAGAGTTTTCGCCCCGAAGAACG
TTTTCCAATGATGAGCACTTTTAAAGTTCTGCTATGTGGCGCGGTATTATCCCGTATTGACGCCGGGCAA
GAGCAACTCGGTCGCCGCATACACTATTCTCAGAATGACTTGGTTGAGTACTCACCAGTCACAGAAAAGC
ATCTTACGGATGGCATGACAGTAAGAGAATTATGCAGTGCTGCCATAACCATGAGTGATAACACTGCGGC
CAACTTACTTCTGACAACGATCGGAGGACCGAAGGAGCTAACCGCTTTTTTGCACAACATGGGGGATCAT
GTAACTCGCCTTGATCGTTGGGAACCGGAGCTGAATGAAGCCATACCAAACGACGAGCGTGACACCACGA
TGCCTGTAGCAATGGCAACAACGTTGCGCAAACTATTAACTGGCGAACTACTTACTCTAGCTTCCCGGCA
ACAATTAATAGACTGGATGGAGGCGGATAAAGTTGCAGGACCACTTCTGCGCTCGGCCCTTCCGGCTGGC
TGGTTTATTGCTGATAAATCTGGAGCCGGTGAGCGTGGAAGCCGCGGTATCATTGCAGCACTGGGGCCAG
ATGGTAAGCCCTCCCGTATCGTAGTTATCTACACGACGGGGAGTCAGGCAACTATGGATGAACGAAATAG
ACAGATCGCTGAGATAGGTGCCTCACTGATTAAGCATTGGTAACTGTCAGACCAAGTTTACTCATATATA
CTTTAGATTGATTTAAAACTTCATTTTTAATTTAAAAGGATCTAGGTGAAGATCCTTTTTGATAATCTCA
TGACCAAAATCCCTTAACGTGAGTTTTCGTTCCACTGAGCGTCAGACCCCGTAGAAAAGATCAAAGGATC
TTCTTGAGATCCTTTTTTTCTGCGCGTAATCTGCTGCTTGCAAACAAAAAAACCACCGCTACCAGCGGTG
GTTTGTTTGCCGGATCAAGAGCTACCAACTCTTTTTCCGAAGGTAACTGGCTTCAGCAGAGCGCAGATAC
CAAATACTGTTCTTCTAGTGTAGCCGTAGTTAGGCCACCACTTCAAGAACTCTGTAGCACCGCCTACATA
CCTCGCTCTGCTAATCCTGTTACCAGTGGCTGCTGCCAGTGGCGATAAGTCGTGTCTTACCGGGTTGGAC
TCAAGACGATAGTTACCGGATAAGGCGCAGCGGTCGGGCTGAACGGGGGGTTCGTGCACACAGCCCAGCT
TGGAGCGAACGACCTACACCGAACTGAGATACCTACAGCGTGAGCTATGAGAAAGCGCCACGCTTCCCGA
AGGGAGAAAGGCGGACAGGTATCCGGTAAGCGGCAGGGTCGGAACAGGAGAGCGCACGAGGGAGCTTCCA
GGGGGAAACGCCTGGTATCTTTATAGTCCTGTCGGGTTTCGCCACCTCTGACTTGAGCGTCGATTTTTGT
GATGCTCGTCAGGGGGGCGGAGCCTATGGAAAAACGCCAGCAACGCGGCCTTTTTACGGTTCCTGGCCTT
TTGCTGGCCTTTTGCTCACATGT
Features (pLannotate 1.2.2; 19 found; start..end, strand, type, name):
      1..241     +  promoter       U6 promoter: RNA polymerase III promoter for human U6 snRNA
    271..346     +  misc_RNA       gRNA scaffold: guide RNA scaffold for the Streptococcus pyogenes CRISPR/Cas9 system
    353..396     +  misc_RNA       gRNA scaffold (fragment): guide RNA scaffold for the Streptococcus pyogenes CRISPR/Cas9 system
    443..728     +  enhancer       CMV enhancer: human cytomegalovirus immediate early enhancer; contains an 18-bp deletion relative to the standard CMV enhancer
    730..1007    +  promoter       chicken β-actin promoter: No description available
   1008..1235    +  intron         hybrid intron: hybrid between chicken β-actin (CBA) and minute virus of mice (MMV) introns (Gray et al., 2011)
   1373..2974    +  CDS            Cas9(N): N-terminal portion of Streptococcus pyogenes Cas9 (Zetsche et al., 2015)
   2975..5473    +  CDS            Cas9(C): C-terminal portion of Streptococcus pyogenes Cas9 (Zetsche et al., 2015)
   5474..5521    +  CDS            nucleoplasmin NLS: bipartite nuclear localization signal from nucleoplasmin
   5591..6190    +  CDS            PuroR (fragment): puromycin N-acetyltransferase; pac from Streptomyces; confers resistance to puromycin
   6224..6335    +  polyA_signal   bGH poly(A) signal: bovine growth hormone polyadenylation signal
   6440..6580    +  repeat_region  AAV2 ITR: inverted terminal repeat of adeno-associated virus serotype 2 inverted
   6585..6636    -  misc_feature   bom (fragment): basis of mobility region from pBR322
   6655..7110    +  rep_origin     f1 ori (sequence partly withheld): f1 bacteriophage origin of replication; arrow indicates direction of (+) strand synthesis
   7111..7160    -  misc_feature   bom (fragment): basis of mobility region from pBR322
   7262..7297    -  CDS            rop (fragment): Rop protein, which maintains plasmids at low copy number; rop
   7392..7496    +  promoter       AmpR promoter: bla
   7497..8357    +  CDS            AmpR: β-lactamase; bla; confers resistance to ampicillin, carbenicillin, and related antibiotics
   8528..9116    +  rep_origin     ori: high-copy-number ColE1/pMB1/pBR322/pUC origin of replication
