[The description below was written by a language model from this plasmid's Addgene catalogue record and pLannotate feature annotations shown in this document.]
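Description:
pX459-homo_PTGS1-1 is an all-in-one CRISPR/Cas9 knockout plasmid built on the pX459 backbone for transient transfection of mammalian cells. It carries a synthetic guide RNA directed against the human PTGS1 gene, which encodes cyclooxygenase-1 (COX1). The sequenced record is about 9.2 kb. In bacteria the plasmid is maintained by a high-copy ColE1/pUC-type origin and selected with ampicillin through the β-lactamase gene. An f1 phage origin is also present. The small bom and rop fragments in the annotation are backbone remnants, not functional units.

The payload consists of two expression units. A human U6 RNA polymerase III promoter drives the guide RNA. The targeting spacer presumably occupies the short unannotated gap between the promoter and the Streptococcus pyogenes gRNA scaffold, and a partial second scaffold annotation follows. Downstream, a hybrid promoter made of the CMV enhancer, the chicken β-actin promoter and a hybrid intron drives S. pyogenes Cas9. The Cas9 coding sequence is annotated as contiguous N- and C-terminal portions that together form the full-length nuclease, and it is followed by a nucleoplasmin nuclear localization signal. A puromycin N-acetyltransferase coding sequence lies on the same transcript ahead of the bovine growth hormone polyadenylation signal. The linker joining it to Cas9 is not annotated in the feature table. This arrangement allows puromycin enrichment of transfected cells that express the nuclease. A single AAV2 inverted terminal repeat sits after the poly(A) signal. With only one ITR annotated, the record does not indicate that the plasmid is intended for AAV packaging.

According to the record, the plasmid was used to knock out COX1 in HeLa cells. The "-1" in the name suggests it may be one of several guides designed against this gene, but the record does not say so.
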