Addgene plasmid #184731: pX459-homo_PTGS1-1
Purpose: COX1-KO in HeLa
Depositing lab: Michiyuki Matsuda. Depositing organization: Kyoto University, Graduate School of Biostudies. Publication: Calcium transients trigger switch-like discharge of prostaglandin E(2) in an extracellular signal-regulated kinase-dependent manner. Watabe T, Yamahira S, Takakura K, Thumkeo D, Narumiya S, Matsuda M, Terai K. eLife. 2024 Jan 26;12:RP86727. doi: 10.7554/eLife.86727. PubMed 38276879.
Backbone
  Vector backbone: pX459
  Backbone size w/o insert (bp): 9000
  Total vector size (bp): 9000
  Vector type: CRISPR
  Selectable markers: Puromycin
Growth in bacteria
  Bacterial resistance: Ampicillin, 100 μg/mL
  Growth temperature: 37°C
  Growth strain: DH5alpha
  Copy number: Unknown
Gene/Insert
  Gene/Insert name: A gRNA targeting the human COX1 gene.
  Species: Synthetic
Terms and licenses: Academic/Nonprofit Terms; Industry Terms: Not Available to Industry
How to cite: pX459-homo_PTGS1-1 was a gift from Michiyuki Matsuda (Addgene plasmid # 184731 ; http://n2t.net/addgene:184731 ; RRID:Addgene_184731)
